Addgene plasmid #119262: pJMP1237
Purpose: for cloning new sgRNAs
Depositing lab: Carol Gross & Jason Peters & Oren Rosenberg. Depositing organization: University of California, San Francisco (UCSF). Publication: Enabling genetic analysis of diverse bacteria with Mobile-CRISPRi. Peters JM, Koo BM, Patino R, Heussler GE, Hearne CC, Qu J, Inclan YF, Hawkins JS, Lu CHS, Silvis MR, Harden MM, Osadnik H, Peters JE, Engel JN, Dutton RJ, Grossman AD, Gross CA, Rosenberg OS. Nat Microbiol. 2019 Jan 7. pii: 10.1038/s41564-018-0327-z. doi: 10.1038/s41564-018-0327-z. PubMed 30617347.
Backbone
  Vector backbone: R6Kgamma
  Vector type: Bacterial Expression
  Selectable markers: Gentamicin
Growth in bacteria
  Bacterial resistance: Ampicillin, 100 μg/mL
  Growth temperature: 37°C
  Growth strain: BW25141
  Copy number: High Copy
Gene/Insert
  Gene/Insert name: dcas9
  Mutation: D10A and H840A
  Cloning method: Gibson Cloning
Terms and licenses: Academic/Nonprofit Terms; Industry Terms: Not Available to Industry
How to cite: pJMP1237 was a gift from Carol Gross & Jason Peters & Oren Rosenberg (Addgene plasmid # 119262 ; http://n2t.net/addgene:119262 ; RRID:Addgene_119262)
