[The description below was written by a language model from this plasmid's Addgene catalogue record and pLannotate feature annotations shown in this document.]
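Description:
pJMP1237 is a Mobile-CRISPRi bacterial expression plasmid built on an R6K γ backbone and intended as the parent vector for cloning new sgRNAs. The R6K γ origin replicates only in hosts that supply the pi initiator protein, so the plasmid is maintained in a pir-type E. coli strain under ampicillin selection (AmpR, β-lactamase) and behaves as a non-replicating suicide vector in other bacteria. An incP oriT allows it to be mobilised by conjugation into recipient species.

The payload lies between the Tn7R and Tn7L ends, forming a mini-Tn7 transposon that can be inserted into a recipient chromosome; the feature table shows no transposase genes, so transposition functions would have to be supplied separately. Within the transposon, a gentamicin acetyltransferase gene driven by the class 1 integron Pc promoter selects for integrants. It is flanked by FRT sites, which permit FLP-mediated removal of the marker. An sgRNA cassette is indicated by a trc promoter upstream of a Streptococcus pyogenes tracrRNA-derived scaffold, the position where new guide spacers would be cloned. The S. pyogenes Cas9 coding sequence carries the D10A and H840A mutations listed in the record, making it nuclease-dead dCas9. It is fused to a C-terminal 3xMyc tag and expressed from the arabinose-inducible araBAD promoter with a T7 gene 10 RBS, with the divergent araC regulator alongside. Lambda t0 and rrnB T1 terminators insulate the cassettes. Several short annotated fragments (rop, bom, lacZα, lacI, CmR, λ integrase) appear to be cloning remnants rather than functional parts.

The construct is used to build guide-specific CRISPRi strains for transcriptional knockdown and genetic analysis in diverse bacteria.
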