Features (pLannotate 1.2.2; 29 found; start..end, strand, type, name):
      8..116     -  oriT           oriT: incP origin of transfer
    335..374     -  CDS            λ integrase (fragment): integrase from phage λ; int
    385..773     -  rep_origin     R6K γ ori: γ replication origin from E. coli plasmid R6K; requires the R6K initiator protein pi for replication
    876..901     -  CDS            bla(M) (fragment): β-lactamase lacking the signal sequence; bla(M); allows cytosolic expression of β-lactamase
   1074..1934    -  CDS            AmpR: β-lactamase; bla; confers resistance to ampicillin, carbenicillin, and related antibiotics
   1935..2039    -  promoter       AmpR promoter: bla
   2134..2169    +  CDS            rop (fragment): Rop protein, which maintains plasmids at low copy number; rop
   2271..2370    +  misc_feature   bom (fragment): basis of mobility region from pBR322
   2376..2444    -  CDS            lacZα (fragment): LacZα fragment of β-galactosidase; lacZ fragment
   2516..2714    -  mobile_element Tn7R (fragment): mini-Tn7 element (right end of the Tn7 transposon) Tn7
   2718..2742    -  misc_feature   MCS (fragment): pBluescript multiple cloning site
   2763..2857    +  terminator     lambda t0 terminator: transcription terminator from phage lambda
   2867..2896    +  CDS            CmR (fragment): chloramphenicol acetyltransferase confers resistance to chloramphenicol
   2960..3046    +  terminator     rrnB T1 terminator: Escherichia coli rrnB; transcription terminator T1 from the E. coli rrnB gene
   3111..3144    +  protein_bind   FRT (minimal): supports FLP-mediated excision but not integration (Turan and Bode, 2011) FLP recombinase from the Saccharomyces cerevisiae 2μ plasmid
   3192..3725    -  CDS            GmR: gentamycin acetyltransferase; aacC1; confers resistance to gentamycin
   3914..3942    -  promoter       Pc promoter: intI1 (promoter lies within the coding sequence); class 1 integron promoter
   3980..4012    +  CDS            CmR (fragment): chloramphenicol acetyltransferase; cat; confers resistance to chloramphenicol
   4059..4106    +  protein_bind   FRT: FLP-mediated recombination occurs in the 8-bp core sequence TCTAGAAA (Turan and Bode, 2011). FLP recombinase from the Saccharomyces cerevisiae 2μ plasmid
   4391..4458    -  misc_RNA       tracrRNA (fragment): trans-activating CRISPR RNA for the Streptococcus pyogenes CRISPR/Cas9 system
   4522..4550    -  promoter       trc promoter: strong E. coli promoter; hybrid between the trp and lac UV5 promoters
   4636..4722    -  ncRNA          Thr leader (fragment): Accession: RF00506 - Threonine operon leader
   4933..5811    -  CDS            araC: L-arabinose regulatory protein; araC
   5838..6122    +  promoter       araBAD promoter: araBAD; promoter of the L-arabinose operon of E. coli; the araC regulatory gene is transcribed in the opposite direction (Guzman et al., 1995)
   6149..6171    +  RBS            RBS: efficient ribosome binding site from bacteriophage T7 gene 10 (Olins and Rangwala, 1989)
   6183..10286   +  CDS            Cas9: Cas9 (Csn1) endonuclease from the Streptococcus pyogenes Type II CRISPR/Cas system generates RNA-guided double strand breaks in DNA
  10296..10385   +  CDS            3xMyc: 3 tandem Myc epitope tags
  10540..10705   -  mobile_element Tn7L: mini-Tn7 element (left end of the Tn7 transposon) Tn7
  10738..10792   -  CDS            lacI (fragment): lac repressor; lacI; The lac repressor binds to the lac operator to inhibit transcription in E. coli. This inhibition can be relieved by adding lactose or isopropyl-β-D-thiogalactopyranoside (IPTG).
>Addgene plasmid #119262 | pJMP1237 | depositor full sequence | sequence record 225565 | pJMP1237 sequence 10856 bps
AGCTTATCGGCCAGCCTCGCAGAGCAGGATTCCCGTTGAGCACCGCCAGGTGCGAATAAGGGACAGTGAA
GAAGGAACACCCGCTCGCGGGTGGGCCTACTTCACCTATCCTGCCCGGCTGACGCCGTTGGATACACCAA
GGAAAGTCTACACGAACCCTTTGGCAAAATCCTGTATATCGTGCGAAAAAGGATGGATATACCGAAAAAA
TCGCTATAATGACCCCGAAGCAGGGTTATGCAGCGGAAAGTATACCTTAAGGAATCCCCTGATAACGCAG
GAAAGAACATGTGAGCAAAAGGCCAGCAAAAGGCCAGGAACCGTAAAAAGGCCGCACTCCCTGCCTCTGT
CATCACGATACTGTGATGCCATGGCTAATTCCCATGTCAGCCGTTAAGTGTTCCTGTGTCACTCAAAATT
GCTTTGAGAGGCTCTAAGGGCTTCTCAGTGCGTTACATCCCTGGCTTGTTGTCCACAACCGTTAAACCTT
AAAAGCTTTAAAAGCCTTATATATTCTTTTTTTTCTTATAAAACTTAAAACCTTAGAGGCTATTTAAGTT
GCTGATTTATATTAATTTTATTGTTCAAACATGAGAGCTTAGTACGTGAAACATGAGAGCTTAGTACGTT
AGCCATGAGAGCTTAGTACGTTAGCCATGAGGGTTTAGTTCGTTAAACATGAGAGCTTAGTACGTTAAAC
ATGAGAGCTTAGTACGTGAAACATGAGAGCTTAGTACGTACTATCAACAGGTTGAACTGCTGATCTTCAG
ATCCTCTACGCCGGACGCATCGTGGCCGGATCTTGCGGCCGCAAAAATTAAAAATGAAGTTTTAAATCAA
TCTAAAGTATATATGAGTAAACTTGGTCTGACAGTTACCAATGCTTAATCAGTGAGGCACCAATAACTGC
CTTTGATCTTTTCTACGGGGTCTGACGCTCAGTGGAACGAAAACTCACGTTAAGGGATTTTGGTCATGAG
ATTATCAAAAAGGATCTTCACCTAGATCCTTTTAAATTAAAAATGAAGTTTTAAATCAATCTAAAGTATA
TATGAGTAAACTTGGTCTGACAGTTACCAATGCTTAATCAGTGAGGCACCTATCTCAGCGATCTGTCTAT
TTCGTTCATCCATAGTTGCCTGACTCCCCGTCGTGTAGATAACTACGATACGGGAGGGCTTACCATCTGG
CCCCAGTGCTGCAATGATACCGCGGGACCCACGCTCACCGGCTCCAGATTTATCAGCAATAAACCAGCCA
GCCGGAAGGGCCGAGCGCAGAAGTGGTCCTGCAACTTTATCCGCCTCCATCCAGTCTATTAATTGTTGCC
GGGAAGCTAGAGTAAGTAGTTCGCCAGTTAATAGTTTGCGCAACGTTGTTGCCATTGCTACAGGCATCGT
GGTGTCACGCTCGTCGTTTGGTATGGCTTCATTCAGCTCCGGTTCCCAACGATCAAGGCGAGTTACATGA
TCCCCCATGTTGTGCAAAAAAGCGGTTAGCTCCTTCGGTCCTCCGATCGTTGTCAGAAGTAAGTTGGCCG
CAGTGTTATCACTCATGGTTATGGCAGCACTGCATAATTCTCTTACTGTCATGCCATCCGTAAGATGCTT
TTCTGTGACTGGTGAGTACTCAACCAAGTCATTCTGAGAATAGTGTATGCGGCGACCGAGTTGCTCTTGC
CCGGCGTCAATACGGGATAATACCGCGCCACATAGCAGAACTTTAAAAGTGCTCATCATTGGAAAACGTT
CTTCGGGGCGAAAACTCTCAAGGATCTTACCGCTGTTGAGATCCAGTTCGATGTAACCCACTCGTGCACC
CAACTGATCTTCAGCATCTTTTACTTTCACCAGCGTTTCTGGGTGAGCAAAAACAGGAAGGCAAAATGCC
GCAAAAAAGGGAATAAGGGCGACACGGAAATGTTGAATACTCATACTCTTCCTTTTTCAATATTATTGAA
GCATTTATCAGGGTTATTGTCTCATGAGCGGATACATATTTGAATGTATTTAGAAAAATAAACAAATAGG
GGTTCCGCGCACATTTCCCCGAAAAGTGCCACCTGACGTCTAAGAAACCATTATTATCATGACATTAACC
TATAAAAATAGGCGTATCACGAGGCCCTTTCGTCTCGCGCGTTTCGGTGATGACGGTGAAAACCTCTGAC
ACATGCAGCTCCCGGAGACGGTCACAGCTTGTCTGTAAGCGGATGCCGGGAGCAGACAAGCCCGTCAGGG
CGCGTCAGCGGGTGTTGGCGGGTGTCGGGGCTGGCTTAACTATGCGGCATCAGAGCAGATTGTACTGAGA
GTGCACCATATGCGGTGTGAAATACCGCACAGATGCGTAAGGAGAAAATACCGCATCAGGCGCCATTCGC
CATTCAGGCTGCGCAACTGTTGGGAAGGGCGATCGGTGCGGGCCTCTTCGCTATTACGCCAGCTAGAGGA
CCAGCCGCGTAACCTGGCAAAATCGGTTACGGTTGAGTAATAAATGGATGCCCTGCGTAAGCGGGTGTGG
GCGGACAATAAAGTCTTAAACTGAACAAAATAGATCTAAACTATGACAATAAAGTCTTAAACTAGACAGA
ATAGTTGTAAACTGAAATCAGTCCAGTTATGCTGTGAAAAAGCATACTGGACTTTTGTTATGGCTAAAGC
AAACTCTTCATTTTCTGAAGTGCAAATTGCCCGTCGTATTAAAGAGGGGCGTGGGGTTCGAGGTCGACGG
TATCGATAAGCTAGCTTAATTAGCTGAGCTTGGACTCCTGTTGATAGATCCAGTAATGACCTCAGAACTC
CATCTGGATTTGTTCAGAACGCTCGGTTGCCGCCGGGCGTTTTTTATTGGTGAGAATCCAAGCTAGACTG
CGATGAGTGGCAGGGCGGGGCGTAATTTTTTTAAGGCAGTTATTGGTGCCCTTAAACGCCTGGGGTAATG
ACTCTCTAGCTTGAGGCATCAAATAAAACGAAAGGCTCAGTCGAAAGACTGGGCCTTTCGTTTTATCTGT
TGTTTGTCGGTGAACGCTCTCCTGAGTAGGACAAATCCGCCGCTAGGAGCTTGCGGCCCGGACGATGAGC
TCGAATTGGGGATCTTGAAGTACCTATTCCGAAGTTCCTATTCTCTAGAAAGTATAGGAACTTCAGAGCG
CTTTTGAAGCTGATGCTCGAGATCTCGGCTTGAACGAATTGTTAGGTGGCGGTACTTGGGTCGATATCAA
AGTGCATCACTTCTTCCCGTATGCCCAACTTTGTATAGAGAGCCACTGCGGGATCGTCACCGTAATCTGC
TTGCACGTAGATCACATAAGCACCAAGCGCGTTGGCCTCATGCTTGAGGAGATTGATGAGCGCGGTGGCA
ATGCCCTGCCTCCGGTGCTCTCCGGAGACTGCGAGATCATAGATATAGATCTCACTACGCGGCTGCTCAA
ACTTGGGCAGAACGTAAGCCGCGAGAGCGCCAACAACCGCTTCTTGGTCGAAGGCAGCAAGCGCGATGAA
TGTCTTACTACGGAGCAAGTTCCCGAGGTAATCGGAGTCCGGCTGATGTTGGGAGTAGGTGGCTACGTCT
CCGAACTCACGACCGAAAAGATCAAGAGCAGCCCGCATGGATTTGACTTGGTCAGGGCCGAGCCTACATG
TGCGAATGATGCCCATACTTGAGCCACCTAACTTTGTTTTAGGGCGACTGCCCTGCTGCGTAACATCGTT
GCTGCTGCGTAACATCGTTGCTGCTCCATAACATCAAACATCGACCCACGGCGTAACGCGCTTGCTGCTT
GGATGCCCGAGGCATAGACTGTACAAAAAAACAGTCATAACAAGCCATGAAAACCGCCACTGCGCCGTTA
CCACCGCTGCGTTCGGTCAAGGTTCTGGACCAGTTGCGTGAGCGCATACGCTACTTGCATTACAGTTTAC
GAACCGAACAGGCTTATGTCAACTGGGTTCGTGCCTTCATCCGTTTCCACGGTGTGCGTCCATGGGCAAA
TATTATACGCAAGGCGACAAGGCTCGAGAGTTCAACAGACAGCCTTCGTTCTTATGGCCGTTCAGGAGGA
AGTTCCTATTCCGAAGTTCCTATTCTCTAGAAAGTATAGGAACTTCTTGAGAAGAGAAAAGAAAACCGCC
GATCCTGTCCACCGCATTACTGCAAGGTAGTGGACAAGACCGGCGGTCTTAAGTTTTTTGGCTGAAACGA
ATGACGAAAAGGCTGTCTGAGCAAATCCAGGAGGTCGTTTAAACCGTATTAGCCCGGTATTTTGGAAATA
GCGGAAGCACTGACTTTTGTTATCAATAAAAAAGGCCCCCCGTTAGGGAGGCCTTATTGTTCGTCTACTC
GGAAGAGCGAGAGACAACAGAACGGTCAGCCACATGAATTCAAAAAAAAAGCACCGACTCGGTGCCACTT
TTTCAAGTTGATAACGGACTAGCCTTATTTAAACTTGCTATGCTGTTTCCAGCATAGCTCTTAAACAGAG
ACCGACCGCTATGGTGGAGACCAAAGTTGGTCTCAACTAGAATTATACGAGCCGGATGATTAATTGTCAA
CAGCTCATTTCAGAATATTTGCCAGAACCGGAATTCTTTCAGCTCAGTCGATAGGTAGTAGGCAAGAGTA
GTCGCACCTTTGGTCGAAAAAAAAAGCCCGCACTGTCAGGTGCGGGCTTTTTTCTGTGTTTCCCCAAAAG
TAAAAACCCGCCGAAGCGGGTTTTTACGTAAAACAGGTGAAACTGACCAGACGAGAAGGCTTTGGAGGTG
ATAATGGGGCTCAAGGACCCGGGAGGCAGATAGGTAGGCATGGCCCCCATTTTCAATACAAGCAACGCAT
GAGAAAGCCCCCGGAAGATCACCTTCCGGGGGCTTTTTTATTGCGCTCCGGCAATTAAAAAAGCGGCTAA
CCACGCCGCTTTTTTTACGTCTGCAGACTAGTTTATGACAACTTGACGGCTACATCATTCACTTTTTCTT
CACAACCGGCACGGAACTCGCTCGGGCTGGCCCCGGTGCATTTTTTAAATACCCGCGAGAAATAGAGTTG
ATCGTCAAAACCAACATTGCGACCGACGGTGGCGATAGGCATCCGGGTGGTGCTCAAAAGCAGCTTCGCC
TGGCTGATACGTTGGTCCTCGCGCCAGCTTAAGACGCTAATCCCTAACTGCTGGCGGAAAAGATGTGACA
GACGCGACGGCGACAAGCAAACATGCTGTGCGACGCTGGCGATATCAAAATTGCTGTCTGCCAGGTGATC
GCTGATGTACTGACAAGCCTCGCGTACCCGATTATCCATCGGTGGATGGAGCGACTCGTTAATCGCTTCC
ATGCGCCGCAGTAACAATTGCTCAAGCAGATTTATCGCCAGCAGCTCCGAATAGCGCCCTTCCCCTTGCC
CGGCGTTAATGATTTGCCCAAACAGGTCGCTGAAATGCGGCTGGTGCGCTTCATCCGGGCGAAAGAACCC
CGTATTGGCAAATATTGACGGCCAGTTAAGCCATTCATGCCAGTAGGCGCGCGGACGAAAGTAAACCCAC
TGGTGATACCATTCGCGAGCCTCCGGATGACGACCGTAGTGATGAATCTCTCCTGGCGGGAACAGCAAAA
TATCACCCGGTCGGCAAACAAATTCTCGTCCCTGATTTTTCACCACCCCCTGACCGCGAATGGTGAGATT
GAGAATATAACCTTTCATTCCCAGCGGTCGGTCGATAAAAAAATCGAGATAACCGTTGGCCTCAATCGGC
GTTAAACCCGCCACCAGATGGGCATTAAACGAGTATCCCGGCAGCAGGGGATCATTTTGCGCTTCAGCCA
TACTTTTCATACTCCCGCCATTCAGAGAAGAAACCAATTGTCCATATTGCATCAGACATTGCCGTCACTG
CGTCTTTTACTGGCTCTTCTCGCTAACCAAACCGGTAACCCCGCTTATTAAAAGCATTCTGTAACAAAGC
GGGACCAAAGCCATGACAAAAACGCGTAACAAAAGTGTCTATAATCACGGCAGAAAAGTCCACATTGATT
ATTTGCACGGCGTCACACTTTGCTATGCCATAGCATTTTTATCCATAAGATTAGCGGATCCTACCTGACG
CTTTTTATCGCAACTCTCTACTGTTTCTCCATACCCGTTTTTTTGGGCTAGAAATAATTTTGTTTAACTT
TAAGAAGGAGATATACATACCCATGGACAAGAAGTACAGCATCGGCCTGGCCATCGGCACCAACTCTGTG
GGCTGGGCCGTGATCACCGACGAGTACAAGGTGCCCAGCAAGAAATTCAAGGTGCTGGGCAACACCGACC
GGCACAGCATCAAGAAGAACCTGATCGGCGCCCTGCTGTTCGACAGCGGAGAAACAGCCGAGGCCACCCG
GCTGAAGAGAACCGCCAGAAGAAGATACACCAGACGGAAGAACCGGATCTGCTATCTGCAAGAGATCTTC
AGCAACGAGATGGCCAAGGTGGACGACAGCTTCTTCCACAGACTGGAAGAGTCCTTCCTGGTGGAAGAGG
ATAAGAAGCACGAGCGGCACCCCATCTTCGGCAACATCGTGGACGAGGTGGCCTACCACGAGAAGTACCC
CACCATCTACCACCTGAGAAAGAAACTGGTGGACAGCACCGACAAGGCCGACCTGCGGCTGATCTATCTG
GCCCTGGCCCACATGATCAAGTTCCGGGGCCACTTCCTGATCGAGGGCGACCTGAACCCCGACAACAGCG
ACGTGGACAAGCTGTTCATCCAGCTGGTGCAGACCTACAACCAGCTGTTCGAGGAAAACCCCATCAACGC
CAGCGGCGTGGACGCCAAGGCCATCCTGTCTGCCAGACTGAGCAAGAGCAGACGGCTGGAAAATCTGATC
GCCCAGCTGCCCGGCGAGAAGAAGAATGGCCTGTTCGGCAACCTGATTGCCCTGAGCCTGGGCCTGACCC
CCAACTTCAAGAGCAACTTCGACCTGGCCGAGGATGCCAAACTGCAGCTGAGCAAGGACACCTACGACGA
CGACCTGGACAACCTGCTGGCCCAGATCGGCGACCAGTACGCCGACCTGTTTCTGGCCGCCAAGAACCTG
TCCGACGCCATCCTGCTGAGCGACATCCTGAGAGTGAACACCGAGATCACCAAGGCCCCCCTGAGCGCCT
CTATGATCAAGAGATACGACGAGCACCACCAGGACCTGACCCTGCTGAAAGCTCTCGTGCGGCAGCAGCT
GCCTGAGAAGTACAAAGAGATTTTCTTCGACCAGAGCAAGAACGGCTACGCCGGCTACATCGATGGCGGA
GCCAGCCAGGAAGAGTTCTACAAGTTCATCAAGCCCATCCTGGAAAAGATGGACGGCACCGAGGAACTGC
TCGTGAAGCTGAACAGAGAGGACCTGCTGCGGAAGCAGCGGACCTTCGACAACGGCAGCATCCCCCACCA
GATCCACCTGGGAGAGCTGCACGCCATTCTGCGGCGGCAGGAAGATTTTTACCCATTCCTGAAGGACAAC
CGGGAAAAGATCGAGAAGATCCTGACCTTCCGCATCCCCTACTACGTGGGCCCTCTGGCCAGGGGAAACA
GCAGATTCGCCTGGATGACCAGAAAGAGCGAGGAAACCATCACCCCCTGGAACTTCGAGGAAGTGGTGGA
CAAGGGCGCCAGCGCCCAGAGCTTCATCGAGCGGATGACCAACTTCGATAAGAACCTGCCCAACGAGAAG
GTGCTGCCCAAGCACAGCCTGCTGTACGAGTACTTCACCGTGTACAACGAGCTGACCAAAGTGAAATACG
TGACCGAGGGAATGAGAAAGCCCGCCTTCCTGAGCGGCGAGCAGAAAAAAGCCATCGTGGACCTGCTGTT
CAAGACCAACCGGAAAGTGACCGTGAAGCAGCTGAAAGAGGACTACTTCAAGAAAATCGAGTGCTTCGAC
TCCGTGGAAATCTCCGGCGTGGAAGATCGGTTCAACGCCTCCCTGGGCACATACCACGATCTGCTGAAAA
TTATCAAGGACAAGGACTTCCTGGACAATGAGGAAAACGAGGACATTCTGGAAGATATCGTGCTGACCCT
GACACTGTTTGAGGACAGAGAGATGATCGAGGAACGGCTGAAAACCTATGCCCACCTGTTCGACGACAAA
GTGATGAAGCAGCTGAAGCGGCGGAGATACACCGGCTGGGGCAGGCTGAGCCGGAAGCTGATCAACGGCA
TCCGGGACAAGCAGTCCGGCAAGACAATCCTGGATTTCCTGAAGTCCGACGGCTTCGCCAACAGAAACTT
CATGCAGCTGATCCACGACGACAGCCTGACCTTTAAAGAGGACATCCAGAAAGCCCAGGTGTCCGGCCAG
GGCGATAGCCTGCACGAGCACATTGCCAATCTGGCCGGCAGCCCCGCCATTAAGAAGGGCATCCTGCAGA
CAGTGAAGGTGGTGGACGAGCTCGTGAAAGTGATGGGCCGGCACAAGCCCGAGAACATCGTGATCGAAAT
GGCCAGAGAGAACCAGACCACCCAGAAGGGACAGAAGAACAGCCGCGAGAGAATGAAGCGGATCGAAGAG
GGCATCAAAGAGCTGGGCAGCCAGATCCTGAAAGAACACCCCGTGGAAAACACCCAGCTGCAGAACGAGA
AGCTGTACCTGTACTACCTGCAGAATGGGCGGGATATGTACGTGGACCAGGAACTGGACATCAACCGGCT
GTCCGACTACGATGTGGACGCTATCGTGCCTCAGAGCTTTCTGAAGGACGACTCCATCGATAACAAAGTG
CTGACTCGGAGCGACAAGAACCGGGGCAAGAGCGACAACGTGCCCTCCGAAGAGGTCGTGAAGAAGATGA
AGAACTACTGGCGCCAGCTGCTGAATGCCAAGCTGATTACCCAGAGGAAGTTCGACAATCTGACCAAGGC
CGAGAGAGGCGGCCTGAGCGAACTGGATAAGGCCGGCTTCATCAAGAGACAGCTGGTGGAAACCCGGCAG
ATCACAAAGCACGTGGCACAGATCCTGGACTCCCGGATGAACACTAAGTACGACGAGAACGACAAACTGA
TCCGGGAAGTGAAAGTGATCACCCTGAAGTCCAAGCTGGTGTCCGATTTCCGGAAGGATTTCCAGTTTTA
CAAAGTGCGCGAGATCAACAACTACCACCACGCCCACGACGCCTACCTGAACGCCGTCGTGGGAACCGCC
CTGATCAAAAAGTACCCTAAGCTGGAAAGCGAGTTCGTGTACGGCGACTACAAGGTGTACGACGTGCGGA
AGATGATCGCCAAGAGCGAGCAGGAAATCGGCAAGGCTACCGCCAAGTACTTCTTCTACAGCAACATCAT
GAACTTTTTCAAGACCGAGATTACCCTGGCCAACGGCGAGATCCGGAAGCGGCCTCTGATCGAGACAAAC
GGCGAAACAGGCGAGATCGTGTGGGATAAGGGCCGGGACTTTGCCACCGTGCGGAAAGTGCTGTCTATGC
CCCAAGTGAATATCGTGAAAAAGACCGAGGTGCAGACAGGCGGCTTCAGCAAAGAGTCTATCCTGCCCAA
GAGGAACAGCGACAAGCTGATCGCCAGAAAGAAGGACTGGGACCCTAAGAAGTACGGCGGCTTCGACAGC
CCCACCGTGGCCTATTCTGTGCTGGTGGTGGCCAAAGTGGAAAAGGGCAAGTCCAAGAAACTGAAGAGTG
TGAAAGAGCTGCTGGGGATCACCATCATGGAAAGAAGCAGCTTCGAGAAGAATCCCATCGACTTTCTGGA
AGCCAAGGGCTACAAAGAAGTGAAAAAGGACCTGATCATCAAGCTGCCTAAGTACTCCCTGTTCGAGCTG
GAAAACGGCCGGAAGAGAATGCTGGCCTCTGCCGGCGAACTGCAGAAGGGAAACGAACTGGCCCTGCCCT
CCAAATATGTGAACTTCCTGTACCTGGCCAGCCACTATGAGAAGCTGAAGGGCTCCCCCGAGGATAATGA
GCAGAAACAGCTGTTTGTGGAACAGCACAAACACTACCTGGACGAGATCATCGAGCAGATCAGCGAGTTC
TCCAAGAGAGTGATCCTGGCCGACGCTAATCTGGACAAGGTGCTGAGCGCCTACAACAAGCACAGAGACA
AGCCTATCAGAGAGCAGGCCGAGAATATCATCCACCTGTTTACCCTGACCAATCTGGGAGCCCCTGCCGC
CTTCAAGTACTTTGACACCACCATCGACCGGAAGAGGTACACCAGCACCAAAGAGGTGCTGGACGCCACC
CTGATCCACCAGAGCATCACCGGCCTGTACGAGACACGGATCGACCTGTCTCAGCTGGGAGGCGACGCGG
CCGCGGAGCAGAAACTCATCTCTGAAGAAGATCTGGAACAAAAGTTGATTTCAGAAGAAGATCTGGAACA
GAAGCTCATCTCTGAGGAAGATCTGTAATAAGGCGCGCCTCCTTAATGGGACTTGCAGCCTCGGTACCAA
ATTCCAGAAAAGACACCCGAAAGGGTGTTTTTTCGTTTTGGTCCCACAGAATGAGCATCATGGCCTAGTC
GACATCGGAGAAGAGTACGGCTCTTTTAACCGCCTCAAGAACCAGATAAGTGAAATCTAGTTCCAAACTA
TTTTGTCATTTTTAATTTTCGTATTAGCTTACGACGCTACACCCAGTTCCCATCTATTTTGTCACTCTTC
CCTAAATAATCCTTAAAAACTCCATTTCCACCCCTCCCAGTTCCCAACTATTTTGTCCGCCCACAGCGGG
GCATTTTTCTTCCTGTTATGTTTGGGCGCTGCATTAATGAATCGGCCAACGCGCGGGGAGAGGCGGTTTG
CGTATTGGGCGCTCTTCCGCTTCCTCGCTCACTGACCCGCTGCGCTCGGTCGTTCGGCTGCGGCGAGCGG
TATCAG
