Features (pLannotate 1.2.2; 29 found; start..end, strand, type, name):
      8..116     -  oriT           oriT: incP origin of transfer
    335..374     -  CDS            λ integrase (fragment): integrase from phage λ; int
    385..773     -  rep_origin     R6K γ ori: γ replication origin from E. coli plasmid R6K; requires the R6K initiator protein pi for replication
    876..901     -  CDS            bla(M) (fragment): β-lactamase lacking the signal sequence; bla(M); allows cytosolic expression of β-lactamase
   1074..1934    -  CDS            AmpR: β-lactamase; bla; confers resistance to ampicillin, carbenicillin, and related antibiotics
   1935..2039    -  promoter       AmpR promoter: bla
   2134..2169    +  CDS            rop (fragment): Rop protein, which maintains plasmids at low copy number; rop
   2271..2370    +  misc_feature   bom (fragment): basis of mobility region from pBR322
   2376..2444    -  CDS            lacZα (fragment): LacZα fragment of β-galactosidase; lacZ fragment
   2516..2714    -  mobile_element Tn7R (fragment): mini-Tn7 element (right end of the Tn7 transposon) Tn7
   2718..2742    -  misc_feature   MCS (fragment): pBluescript multiple cloning site
   2763..2857    +  terminator     lambda t0 terminator: transcription terminator from phage lambda
   2867..2896    +  CDS            CmR (fragment): chloramphenicol acetyltransferase confers resistance to chloramphenicol
   2960..3046    +  terminator     rrnB T1 terminator: Escherichia coli rrnB; transcription terminator T1 from the E. coli rrnB gene
   3111..3144    +  protein_bind   FRT (minimal): supports FLP-mediated excision but not integration (Turan and Bode, 2011) FLP recombinase from the Saccharomyces cerevisiae 2μ plasmid
   3192..3725    -  CDS            GmR: gentamycin acetyltransferase; aacC1; confers resistance to gentamycin
   3914..3942    -  promoter       Pc promoter: intI1 (promoter lies within the coding sequence); class 1 integron promoter
   3980..4012    +  CDS            CmR (fragment): chloramphenicol acetyltransferase; cat; confers resistance to chloramphenicol
   4059..4106    +  protein_bind   FRT: FLP-mediated recombination occurs in the 8-bp core sequence TCTAGAAA (Turan and Bode, 2011). FLP recombinase from the Saccharomyces cerevisiae 2μ plasmid
   4391..4458    -  misc_RNA       tracrRNA (fragment): trans-activating CRISPR RNA for the Streptococcus pyogenes CRISPR/Cas9 system
   4522..4550    -  promoter       trc promoter: strong E. coli promoter; hybrid between the trp and lac UV5 promoters
   4636..4722    -  ncRNA          Thr leader (fragment): Accession: RF00506 - Threonine operon leader
   4933..5811    -  CDS            araC: L-arabinose regulatory protein; araC
   5838..6122    +  promoter       araBAD promoter: araBAD; promoter of the L-arabinose operon of E. coli; the araC regulatory gene is transcribed in the opposite direction (Guzman et al., 1995)
   6149..6171    +  RBS            RBS: efficient ribosome binding site from bacteriophage T7 gene 10 (Olins and Rangwala, 1989)
   6183..10286   +  CDS            Cas9: Cas9 (Csn1) endonuclease from the Streptococcus pyogenes Type II CRISPR/Cas system generates RNA-guided double strand breaks in DNA
  10296..10385   +  CDS            3xMyc: 3 tandem Myc epitope tags
  10540..10705   -  mobile_element Tn7L: mini-Tn7 element (left end of the Tn7 transposon) Tn7
  10738..10792   -  CDS            lacI (fragment): lac repressor; lacI; The lac repressor binds to the lac operator to inhibit transcription in E. coli. This inhibition can be relieved by adding lactose or isopropyl-β-D-thiogalactopyranoside (IPTG).
>Addgene plasmid #119262 | pJMP1237 | addgene full sequence | sequence record 232559 | Addgene NGS Result
AGCTTATCGGCCAGCCTCGCAGAGCAGGATTCCCGTTGAGCACCGCCAGGTGCGAATAAGGGACAGTGAA
GAAGGAACACCCGCTCGCGGGTGGGCCTACTTCACCTATCCTGCCCGGCTGACGCCGTTGGATACACCAA
GGAAAGTCTACACGAACCCTTTGGCAAAATCCTGTATATCGTGCGAAAAAGGATGGATATACCGAAAAAA
TCGCTATAATGACCCCGAAGCAGGGTTATGCAGCGGAAAGTATACCTTAAGGAATCCCCTGATAACGCAG
GAAAGAACATGTGAGCAAAAGGCCAGCAAAAGGCCAGGAACCGTAAAAAGGCCGCACTCCCTGCCTCTGT
CATCACGATACTGTGATGCCATGGCTAATTCCCATGTCAGCCGTTAAGTGTTCCTGTGTCACTCAAAATT
GCTTTGAGAGGCTCTAAGGGCTTCTCAGTGCGTTACATCCCTGGCTTGTTGTCCACAACCGTTAAACCTT
AAAAGCTTTAAAAGCCTTATATATTCTTTTTTTTCTTATAAAACTTAAAACCTTAGAGGCTATTTAAGTT
GCTGATTTATATTAATTTTATTGTTCAAACATGAGAGCTTAGTACGTGAAACATGAGAGCTTAGTACGTT
AGCCATGAGAGCTTAGTACGTTAGCCATGAGGGTTTAGTTCGTTAAACATGAGAGCTTAGTACGTTAAAC
ATGAGAGCTTAGTACGTGAAACATGAGAGCTTAGTACGTACTATCAACAGGTTGAACTGCTGATCTTCAG
ATCCTCTACGCCGGACGCATCGTGGCCGGATCTTGCGGCCGCAAAAATTAAAAATGAAGTTTTAAATCAA
TCTAAAGTATATATGAGTAAACTTGGTCTGACAGTTACCAATGCTTAATCAGTGAGGCACCAATAACTGC
CTTTGATCTTTTCTACGGGGTCTGACGCTCAGTGGAACGAAAACTCACGTTAAGGGATTTTGGTCATGAG
ATTATCAAAAAGGATCTTCACCTAGATCCTTTTAAATTAAAAATGAAGTTTTAAATCAATCTAAAGTATA
TATGAGTAAACTTGGTCTGACAGTTACCAATGCTTAATCAGTGAGGCACCTATCTCAGCGATCTGTCTAT
TTCGTTCATCCATAGTTGCCTGACTCCCCGTCGTGTAGATAACTACGATACGGGAGGGCTTACCATCTGG
CCCCAGTGCTGCAATGATACCGCGGGACCCACGCTCACCGGCTCCAGATTTATCAGCAATAAACCAGCCA
GCCGGAAGGGCCGAGCGCAGAAGTGGTCCTGCAACTTTATCCGCCTCCATCCAGTCTATTAATTGTTGCC
GGGAAGCTAGAGTAAGTAGTTCGCCAGTTAATAGTTTGCGCAACGTTGTTGCCATTGCTACAGGCATCGT
GGTGTCACGCTCGTCGTTTGGTATGGCTTCATTCAGCTCCGGTTCCCAACGATCAAGGCGAGTTACATGA
TCCCCCATGTTGTGCAAAAAAGCGGTTAGCTCCTTCGGTCCTCCGATCGTTGTCAGAAGTAAGTTGGCCG
CAGTGTTATCACTCATGGTTATGGCAGCACTGCATAATTCTCTTACTGTCATGCCATCCGTAAGATGCTT
TTCTGTGACTGGTGAGTACTCAACCAAGTCATTCTGAGAATAGTGTATGCGGCGACCGAGTTGCTCTTGC
CCGGCGTCAATACGGGATAATACCGCGCCACATAGCAGAACTTTAAAAGTGCTCATCATTGGAAAACGTT
CTTCGGGGCGAAAACTCTCAAGGATCTTACCGCTGTTGAGATCCAGTTCGATGTAACCCACTCGTGCACC
CAACTGATCTTCAGCATCTTTTACTTTCACCAGCGTTTCTGGGTGAGCAAAAACAGGAAGGCAAAATGCC
GCAAAAAAGGGAATAAGGGCGACACGGAAATGTTGAATACTCATACTCTTCCTTTTTCAATATTATTGAA
GCATTTATCAGGGTTATTGTCTCATGAGCGGATACATATTTGAATGTATTTAGAAAAATAAACAAATAGG
GGTTCCGCGCACATTTCCCCGAAAAGTGCCACCTGACGTCTAAGAAACCATTATTATCATGACATTAACC
TATAAAAATAGGCGTATCACGAGGCCCTTTCGTCTCGCGCGTTTCGGTGACGACGGTGAAAACCTCTGAC
ACATGCAGCTCCCGGAGACGGTCACAGCTTGTCTGTAAGCGGATGCCGGGAGCAGACAAGCCCGTCAGGG
CGCGTCAGCGGGTGTTGGCGGGTGTCGGGGCTGGCTTAACTATGCGGCATCAGAGCAGATTGTACTGAGA
GTGCACCATATGCGGTGTGAAATACCGCACAGATGCGTAAGGAGAAAATACCGCATCAGGCGCCATTCGC
CATTCAGGCTGCGCAACTGTTGGGAAGGGCGATCGGTGCGGGCCTCTTCGCTATTACGCCAGCTAGAGGA
CCAGCCGCGTAACCTGGCAAAATCGGTTACGGTTGAGTAATAAATGGATGCCCTGCGTAAGCAGGTGTGG
GCGGACAATAAAGTCTTAAACTGAACAAAATAGATCTAAACTATGACAATAAAGTCTTAAACTAGACAGA
ATAGTTGTAAACTGAAATCAGTCCAGTTATGCTGTGAAAAAGCATACTGGACTTTTGTTATGGCTAAAGC
AAACTCTTCATTTTCTGAAGTGCAAATTGCCCGTCGTATTAAAGAGGGGCGTGGGGTTCGAGGTCGACGG
TATCGATAAGCTAGCTTAATTAGCTGAGCTTGGACTCCTGTTGATAGATCCAGTAATGACCTCAGAACTC
CATCTGGATTTGTTCAGAACGCTCGGTTGCCGCCGGGCGTTTTTTATTGGTGAGAATCCAAGCTAGACTG
CGATGAGTGGCAGGGCGGGGCGTAATTTTTTTAAGGCAGTTATTGGTGCCCTTAAACGCCTGGGGTAATG
ACTCTCTAGCTTGAGGCATCAAATAAAACGAAAGGCTCAGTCGAAAGACTGGGCCTTTCGTTTTATCTGT
TGTTTGTCGGTGAACGCTCTCCTGAGTAGGACAAATCCGCCGCTAGGAGCTTGCGGCCCGGACGATGAGC
TCGAATTGGGGATCTTGAAGTACCTATTCCGAAGTTCCTATTCTCTAGAAAGTATAGGAACTTCAGAGCG
CTTTTGAAGCTGATGCTCGAGATCTCGGCTTGAACGAATTGTTAGGTGGCGGTACTTGGGTCGATATCAA
AGTGCATCACTTCTTCCCGTATGCCCAACTTTGTATAGAGAGCCACTGCGGGATCGTCACCGTAATCTGC
TTGCACGTAGATCACATAAGCACCAAGCGCGTTGGCCTCATGCTTGAGGAGATTGATGAGCGCGGTGGCA
ATGCCCTGCCTCCGGTGCTCTCCGGAGACTGCGAGATCATAGATATAGATCTCACTACGCGGCTGCTCAA
ACTTGGGCAGAACGTAAGCCGCGAGAGCGCCAACAACCGCTTCTTGGTCGAAGGCAGCAAGCGCGATGAA
TGTCTTACTACGGAGCAAGTTCCCGAGGTAATCGGAGTCCGGCTGATGTTGGGAGTAGGTGGCTACGTCT
CCGAACTCACGACCGAAAAGATCAAGAGCAGCCCGCATGGATTTGACTTGGTCAGGGCCGAGCCTACATG
TGCGAATGATGCCCATACTTGAGCCACCTAACTTTGTTTTAGGGCGACTGCCCTGCTGCGTAACATCGTT
GCTGCTGCGTAACATCGTTGCTGCTCCATAACATCAAACATCGACCCACGGCGTAACGCGCTTGCTGCTT
GGATGCCCGAGGCATAGACTGTACAAAAAAACAGTCATAACAAGCCATGAAAACCGCCACTGCGCCGTTA
CCACCGCTGCGTTCGGTCAAGGTTCTGGACCAGTTGCGTGAGCGCATACGCTACTTGCATTACAGTTTAC
GAACCGAACAGGCTTATGTCAACTGGGTTCGTGCCTTCATCCGTTTCCACGGTGTGCGTCCATGGGCAAA
TATTATACGCAAGGCGACAAGGCTCGAGAGTTCAACAGACAGCCTTCGTTCTTATGGCCGTTCAGGAGGA
AGTTCCTATTCCGAAGTTCCTATTCTCTAGAAAGTATAGGAACTTCTTGAGAAGAGAAAAGAAAACCGCC
GATCCTGTCCACCGCATTACTGCAAGGTAGTGGACAAGACCGGCGGTCTTAAGTTTTTTGGCTGAAACGA
ATGACGAAAAGGCTGTCTGAGCAAATCCAGGAGGTCGTTTAAACCGTATTAGCCCGGTATTTTGGAAATA
GCGGAAGCACTGACTTTTGTTATCAATAAAAAAGGCCCCCCGTTAGGGAGGCCTTATTGTTCGTCTACTC
GGAAGAGCGAGAGACAACAGAACGGTCAGCCACATGAATTCAAAAAAAAAGCACCGACTCGGTGCCACTT
TTTCAAGTTGATAACGGACTAGCCTTATTTAAACTTGCTATGCTGTTTCCAGCATAGCTCTTAAACAGAG
ACCGACCGCTATGGTGGAGACCAAAGTTGGTCTCAACTAGAATTATACGAGCCGGATGATTAATTGTCAA
CAGCTCATTTCAGAATATTTGCCAGAACCGGAATTCTTTCAGCTCAGTCGATAGGTAGTAGGCAAGAGTA
GTCGCACCTTTGGTCGAAAAAAAAAGCCCGCACTGTCAGGTGCGGGCTTTTTTCTGTGTTTCCCCAAAAG
TAAAAACCCGCCGAAGCGGGTTTTTACGTAAAACAGGTGAAACTGACCAGACGAGAAGGCTTTGGAGGTG
ATAATGGGGCTCAAGGACCCGGGAGGCAGATAGGTAGGCATGGCCCCCATTTTCAATACAAGCAACGCAT
GAGAAAGCCCCCGGAAGATCACCTTCCGGGGGCTTTTTTATTGCGCTCCGGCAATTAAAAAAGCGGCTAA
CCACGCCGCTTTTTTTACGTCTGCAGACTAGTTTATGACAACTTGACGGCTACATCATTCACTTTTTCTT
CACAACCGGCACGGAACTCGCTCGGGCTGGCCCCGGTGCATTTTTTAAATACCCGCGAGAAATAGAGTTG
ATCGTCAAAACCAACATTGCGACCGACGGTGGCGATAGGCATCCGGGTGGTGCTCAAAAGCAGCTTCGCC
TGGCTGATACGTTGGTCCTCGCGCCAGCTTAAGACGCTAATCCCTAACTGCTGGCGGAAAAGATGTGACA
GACGCGACGGCGACAAGCAAACATGCTGTGCGACGCTGGCGATATCAAAATTGCTGTCTGCCAGGTGATC
GCTGATGTACTGACAAGCCTCGCGTACCCGATTATCCATCGGTGGATGGAGCGACTCGTTAATCGCTTCC
ATGCGCCGCAGTAACAATTGCTCAAGCAGATTTATCGCCAGCAGCTCCGAATAGCGCCCTTCCCCTTGCC
CGGCGTTAATGATTTGCCCAAACAGGTCGCTGAAATGCGGCTGGTGCGCTTCATCCGGGCGAAAGAACCC
CGTATTGGCAAATATTGACGGCCAGTTAAGCCATTCATGCCAGTAGGCGCGCGGACGAAAGTAAACCCAC
TGGTGATACCATTCGCGAGCCTCCGGATGACGACCGTAGTGATGAATCTCTCCTGGCGGGAACAGCAAAA
TATCACCCGGTCGGCAAACAAATTCTCGTCCCTGATTTTTCACCACCCCCTGACCGCGAATGGTGAGATT
GAGAATATAACCTTTCATTCCCAGCGGTCGGTCGATAAAAAAATCGAGATAACCGTTGGCCTCAATCGGC
GTTAAACCCGCCACCAGATGGGCATTAAACGAGTATCCCGGCAGCAGGGGATCATTTTGCGCTTCAGCCA
TACTTTTCATACTCCCGCCATTCAGAGAAGAAACCAATTGTCCATATTGCATCAGACATTGCCGTCACTG
CGTCTTTTACTGGCTCTTCTCGCTAACCAAACCGGTAACCCCGCTTATTAAAAGCATTCTGTAACAAAGC
GGGACCAAAGCCATGACAAAAACGCGTAACAAAAGTGTCTATAATCACGGCAGAAAAGTCCACATTGATT
ATTTGCACGGCGTCACACTTTGCTATGCCATAGCATTTTTATCCATAAGATTAGCGGATCCTACCTGACG
CTTTTTATCGCAACTCTCTACTGTTTCTCCATACCCGTTTTTTTGGGCTAGAAATAATTTTGTTTAACTT
TAAGAAGGAGATATACATACCCATGGACAAGAAGTACAGCATCGGCCTGGCCATCGGCACCAACTCTGTG
GGCTGGGCCGTGATCACCGACGAGTACAAGGTGCCCAGCAAGAAATTCAAGGTGCTGGGCAACACCGACC
GGCACAGCATCAAGAAGAACCTGATCGGCGCCCTGCTGTTCGACAGCGGAGAAACAGCCGAGGCCACCCG
GCTGAAGAGAACCGCCAGAAGAAGATACACCAGACGGAAGAACCGGATCTGCTATCTGCAAGAGATCTTC
AGCAACGAGATGGCCAAGGTGGACGACAGCTTCTTCCACAGACTGGAAGAGTCCTTCCTGGTGGAAGAGG
ATAAGAAGCACGAGCGGCACCCCATCTTCGGCAACATCGTGGACGAGGTGGCCTACCACGAGAAGTACCC
CACCATCTACCACCTGAGAAAGAAACTGGTGGACAGCACCGACAAGGCCGACCTGCGGCTGATCTATCTG
GCCCTGGCCCACATGATCAAGTTCCGGGGCCACTTCCTGATCGAGGGCGACCTGAACCCCGACAACAGCG
ACGTGGACAAGCTGTTCATCCAGCTGGTGCAGACCTACAACCAGCTGTTCGAGGAAAACCCCATCAACGC
CAGCGGCGTGGACGCCAAGGCCATCCTGTCTGCCAGACTGAGCAAGAGCAGACGGCTGGAAAATCTGATC
GCCCAGCTGCCCGGCGAGAAGAAGAATGGCCTGTTCGGCAACCTGATTGCCCTGAGCCTGGGCCTGACCC
CCAACTTCAAGAGCAACTTCGACCTGGCCGAGGATGCCAAACTGCAGCTGAGCAAGGACACCTACGACGA
CGACCTGGACAACCTGCTGGCCCAGATCGGCGACCAGTACGCCGACCTGTTTCTGGCCGCCAAGAACCTG
TCCGACGCCATCCTGCTGAGCGACATCCTGAGAGTGAACACCGAGATCACCAAGGCCCCCCTGAGCGCCT
CTATGATCAAGAGATACGACGAGCACCACCAGGACCTGACCCTGCTGAAAGCTCTCGTGCGGCAGCAGCT
GCCTGAGAAGTACAAAGAGATTTTCTTCGACCAGAGCAAGAACGGCTACGCCGGCTACATCGATGGCGGA
GCCAGCCAGGAAGAGTTCTACAAGTTCATCAAGCCCATCCTGGAAAAGATGGACGGCACCGAGGAACTGC
TCGTGAAGCTGAACAGAGAGGACCTGCTGCGGAAGCAGCGGACCTTCGACAACGGCAGCATCCCCCACCA
GATCCACCTGGGAGAGCTGCACGCCATTCTGCGGCGGCAGGAAGATTTTTACCCATTCCTGAAGGACAAC
CGGGAAAAGATCGAGAAGATCCTGACCTTCCGCATCCCCTACTACGTGGGCCCTCTGGCCAGGGGAAACA
GCAGATTCGCCTGGATGACCAGAAAGAGCGAGGAAACCATCACCCCCTGGAACTTCGAGGAAGTGGTGGA
CAAGGGCGCCAGCGCCCAGAGCTTCATCGAGCGGATGACCAACTTCGATAAGAACCTGCCCAACGAGAAG
GTGCTGCCCAAGCACAGCCTGCTGTACGAGTACTTCACCGTGTACAACGAGCTGACCAAAGTGAAATACG
TGACCGAGGGAATGAGAAAGCCCGCCTTCCTGAGCGGCGAGCAGAAAAAAGCCATCGTGGACCTGCTGTT
CAAGACCAACCGGAAAGTGACCGTGAAGCAGCTGAAAGAGGACTACTTCAAGAAAATCGAGTGCTTCGAC
TCCGTGGAAATCTCCGGCGTGGAAGATCGGTTCAACGCCTCCCTGGGCACATACCACGATCTGCTGAAAA
TTATCAAGGACAAGGACTTCCTGGACAATGAGGAAAACGAGGACATTCTGGAAGATATCGTGCTGACCCT
GACACTGTTTGAGGACAGAGAGATGATCGAGGAACGGCTGAAAACCTATGCCCACCTGTTCGACGACAAA
GTGATGAAGCAGCTGAAGCGGCGGAGATACACCGGCTGGGGCAGGCTGAGCCGGAAGCTGATCAACGGCA
TCCGGGACAAGCAGTCCGGCAAGACAATCCTGGATTTCCTGAAGTCCGACGGCTTCGCCAACAGAAACTT
CATGCAGCTGATCCACGACGACAGCCTGACCTTTAAAGAGGACATCCAGAAAGCCCAGGTGTCCGGCCAG
GGCGATAGCCTGCACGAGCACATTGCCAATCTGGCCGGCAGCCCCGCCATTAAGAAGGGCATCCTGCAGA
CAGTGAAGGTGGTGGACGAGCTCGTGAAAGTGATGGGCCGGCACAAGCCCGAGAACATCGTGATCGAAAT
GGCCAGAGAGAACCAGACCACCCAGAAGGGACAGAAGAACAGCCGCGAGAGAATGAAGCGGATCGAAGAG
GGCATCAAAGAGCTGGGCAGCCAGATCCTGAAAGAACACCCCGTGGAAAACACCCAGCTGCAGAACGAGA
AGCTGTACCTGTACTACCTGCAGAATGGGCGGGATATGTACGTGGACCAGGAACTGGACATCAACCGGCT
GTCCGACTACGATGTGGACGCTATCGTGCCTCAGAGCTTTCTGAAGGACGACTCCATCGATAACAAAGTG
CTGACTCGGAGCGACAAGAACCGGGGCAAGAGCGACAACGTGCCCTCCGAAGAGGTCGTGAAGAAGATGA
AGAACTACTGGCGCCAGCTGCTGAATGCCAAGCTGATTACCCAGAGGAAGTTCGACAATCTGACCAAGGC
CGAGAGAGGCGGCCTGAGCGAACTGGATAAGGCCGGCTTCATCAAGAGACAGCTGGTGGAAACCCGGCAG
ATCACAAAGCACGTGGCACAGATCCTGGACTCCCGGATGAACACTAAGTACGACGAGAACGACAAACTGA
TCCGGGAAGTGAAAGTGATCACCCTGAAGTCCAAGCTGGTGTCCGATTTCCGGAAGGATTTCCAGTTTTA
CAAAGTGCGCGAGATCAACAACTACCACCACGCCCACGACGCCTACCTGAACGCCGTCGTGGGAACCGCC
CTGATCAAAAAGTACCCTAAGCTGGAAAGCGAGTTCGTGTACGGCGACTACAAGGTGTACGACGTGCGGA
AGATGATCGCCAAGAGCGAGCAGGAAATCGGCAAGGCTACCGCCAAGTACTTCTTCTACAGCAACATCAT
GAACTTTTTCAAGACCGAGATTACCCTGGCCAACGGCGAGATCCGGAAGCGGCCTCTGATCGAGACAAAC
GGCGAAACAGGCGAGATCGTGTGGGATAAGGGCCGGGACTTTGCCACCGTGCGGAAAGTGCTGTCTATGC
CCCAAGTGAATATCGTGAAAAAGACCGAGGTGCAGACAGGCGGCTTCAGCAAAGAGTCTATCCTGCCCAA
GAGGAACAGCGACAAGCTGATCGCCAGAAAGAAGGACTGGGACCCTAAGAAGTACGGCGGCTTCGACAGC
CCCACCGTGGCCTATTCTGTGCTGGTGGTGGCCAAAGTGGAAAAGGGCAAGTCCAAGAAACTGAAGAGTG
TGAAAGAGCTGCTGGGGATCACCATCATGGAAAGAAGCAGCTTCGAGAAGAATCCCATCGACTTTCTGGA
AGCCAAGGGCTACAAAGAAGTGAAAAAGGACCTGATCATCAAGCTGCCTAAGTACTCCCTGTTCGAGCTG
GAAAACGGCCGGAAGAGAATGCTGGCCTCTGCCGGCGAACTGCAGAAGGGAAACGAACTGGCCCTGCCCT
CCAAATATGTGAACTTCCTGTACCTGGCCAGCCACTATGAGAAGCTGAAGGGCTCCCCCGAGGATAATGA
GCAGAAACAGCTGTTTGTGGAACAGCACAAACACTACCTGGACGAGATCATCGAGCAGATCAGCGAGTTC
TCCAAGAGAGTGATCCTGGCCGACGCTAATCTGGACAAGGTGCTGAGCGCCTACAACAAGCACAGAGACA
AGCCTATCAGAGAGCAGGCCGAGAATATCATCCACCTGTTTACCCTGACCAATCTGGGAGCCCCTGCCGC
CTTCAAGTACTTTGACACCACCATCGACCGGAAGAGGTACACCAGCACCAAAGAGGTGCTGGACGCCACC
CTGATCCACCAGAGCATCACCGGCCTGTACGAGACACGGATCGACCTGTCTCAGCTGGGAGGCGACGCGG
CCGCGGAGCAGAAACTCATCTCTGAAGAAGATCTGGAACAAAAGTTGATTTCAGAAGAAGATCTGGAACA
GAAGCTCATCTCTGAGGAAGATCTGTAATAAGGCGCGCCTCCTTAATGGGACTTGCAGCCTCGGTACCAA
ATTCCAGAAAAGACACCCGAAAGGGTGTTTTTTCGTTTTGGTCCCACAGAATGAGCATCATGGCCTAGTC
GACATCGGAGAAGAGTACGGCTCTTTTAACCGCCTCAAGAACCAGATAAGTGAAATCTAGTTCCAAACTA
TTTTGTCATTTTTAATTTTCGTATTAGCTTACGACGCTACACCCAGTTCCCATCTATTTTGTCACTCTTC
CCTAAATAATCCTTAAAAACTCCATTTCCACCCCTCCCAGTTCCCAACTATTTTGTCCGCCCACAGCGGG
GCATTTTTCTTCCTGTTATGTTTGGGCGCTGCATTAATGAATCGGCCAACGCGCGGGGAGAGGCGGTTTG
CGTATTGGGCGCTCTTCCGCTTCCTCGCTCACTGACCCGCTGCGCTCGGTCGTTCGGCTGCGGCGAGCGG
TATCAG
